Addgene plasmid #127495: pcDNA3.1/NDUFS2 _34-66/myc-His
Purpose: Expresses myc-tagged _34-66 NDUFS2 in mammalian cells
Depositing lab: Shashi Jain & Dieter Wolf. Depositing organization: Sanford Burnham Prebys Medical Discovery Institute. Publication: Metabolic targeting of cancer by a ubiquinone uncompetitive inhibitor of mitochondrial complex I. Jain S, Hu C, Kluza J, Ke W, Tian G, Giurgiu M, Bleilevens A, Campos AR, Charbono A, Stickeler E, Maurer J, Holinski-Feder E, Vaisburg A, Bureik M, Luo G, Marchetti P, Cheng Y, Wolf DA. Cell Chem Biol. 2021 Nov 23. pii: S2451-9456(21)00479-7. doi: 10.1016/j.chembiol.2021.11.002. PubMed 34852219.
Backbone
  Vector backbone: pcDNA3.1/myc-His(-)A
  Backbone manufacturer: Invitrogen
  Backbone size w/o insert (bp): 5500
  Vector type: Mammalian Expression
  Selectable markers: Neomycin (select with G418)
Growth in bacteria
  Bacterial resistance: Ampicillin, 100 μg/mL
  Growth temperature: 37°C
  Growth strain: DH5alpha
  Copy number: High Copy
Gene/Insert
  Gene/Insert name: NDUFS2 _34-66 (alt name: NADH:ubiquinone oxidoreductase core subunit S2)
  Species: H. sapiens (human)
  Insert size (bp): 1293
  Mutation: NDUFS2 _34-66
  Entrez Gene: NDUFS2 (a.k.a. CI-49, MC1DN6)
  Promoter: CMV
  Tag / fusion protein: myc-His (C terminal on backbone)
  Cloning method: Restriction Enzyme; 5′ cloning site NheI (unknown if destroyed); 3′ cloning site NotI (unknown if destroyed)
  Sequencing primers: 5′ aatgatgtggaccctccaaaggacacaattgtgaagaacatt; 3′ acctctgctgggctgaatcggcaatc
Terms and licenses: Academic/Nonprofit Terms; Industry Terms: Not Available to Industry
How to cite: pcDNA3.1/NDUFS2 _34-66/myc-His was a gift from Shashi Jain & Dieter Wolf (Addgene plasmid # 127495 ; http://n2t.net/addgene:127495 ; RRID:Addgene_127495)
