[The description below was written by a language model from this plasmid's Addgene catalogue record and pLannotate feature annotations shown in this document.]
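Description:
pcDNA3.1/NDUFS2 _34-66/myc-His is a mammalian expression plasmid built on the Invitrogen pcDNA3.1/myc-His(-)A backbone, carrying a mutant form of human NDUFS2, the core S2 subunit of mitochondrial respiratory complex I (NADH:ubiquinone oxidoreductase). The mutation is recorded only as "_34-66". This most likely denotes a deletion of residues 34–66, and the annotated coding region matches NDUFS2 only as a fragment, but the record does not spell this out. The roughly 1.3 kb insert was cloned between NheI and NotI sites, downstream of the human cytomegalovirus immediate-early enhancer and promoter. It is fused at its C terminus to the backbone-encoded myc epitope and polyhistidine tag. The annotation software picks up only the His portion, labelling it as a fragment of a composite tag. Transcripts are terminated by the bovine growth hormone polyadenylation signal, and a T7 promoter upstream of the insert allows in vitro transcription or sequencing.

The sequenced plasmid is about 6.8 kb. In E. coli it replicates from a high-copy ColE1/pUC-type origin and is selected with ampicillin through the β-lactamase gene. An f1 origin is also present for single-stranded DNA production. For selection of stable mammalian transfectants, an SV40 early promoter drives the neomycin phosphotransferase gene, followed by an SV40 polyadenylation signal, conferring G418 resistance. Short hits such as the HIV-1 LTR, ble, lacI and bom fragments appear to be backbone remnants or incidental matches rather than functional parts.

The construct is intended to express myc-tagged mutant NDUFS2 in mammalian cells, where the tags allow detection or purification. The associated publication concerns a ubiquinone-uncompetitive inhibitor of complex I as a metabolic approach to targeting cancer, though the record does not state the mutant's specific role in that study.
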