Features (pLannotate 1.2.2; 21 found; start..end, strand, type, name):
    139..518     +  enhancer       CMV enhancer: human cytomegalovirus immediate early enhancer
    519..722     +  promoter       CMV promoter: human cytomegalovirus (CMV) immediate early promoter
    718..751     +  LTR            5' LTR (truncated) (fragment): truncated 5' long terminal repeat (LTR) from HIV-1
    767..785     +  promoter       T7 promoter: promoter for bacteriophage T7 RNA polymerase
    809..2098    +  CDS            NDUFS2 (fragment): NDUS2_HUMAN - Experimental evidence at protein level: Swiss-Prot protein existence level 1. Core subunit of the mitochondrial membrane respiratory chain NADH dehydrogenase (Complex I) which catalyzes electron transfer from NADH through the respiratory chain, using ubiquinone as an electron acceptor (PubMed:30922174, PubMed:22036843). Essential for the catalytic activity of complex I (PubMed:30922174, PubMed:22036843). Essential for the assembly of complex I (By similarity). Redox- sensitive, critical component of the oxygen-sensing pathway in the pulmonary vasculature which plays a key role in
   2225..2242    +  CDS            capTEV™ (fragment): composite tag for in vivo biotinylation, TEV protease cleavage, and 6xHis tagging
   2292..2516    +  polyA_signal   bGH poly(A) signal: bovine growth hormone polyadenylation signal
   2520..2541    +  promoter       SV40 promoter (fragment): SV40 enhancer and early promoter
   2562..2990    +  rep_origin     f1 ori (sequence partly withheld): f1 bacteriophage origin of replication; arrow indicates direction of (+) strand synthesis
   3004..3333    +  promoter       SV40 promoter: SV40 enhancer and early promoter
   3400..4191    +  CDS            neo: KKA2_KLEPN - Also known as kan, nptII. Experimental evidence at protein level: Swiss-Prot protein existence level 1. Resistance to kanamycin, neomycin, paromomycin, ribostamycin, butirosin and gentamicin B. From Klebsiella pneumoniae.
   4215..4373    +  CDS            ble (fragment): BLE_KLEPN - Experimental evidence at protein level: Swiss-Prot protein existence level 1. Binding protein with a strong affinity to the bleomycin family of antibiotics. Binds to CL990; an antimitotic-antibiotic compound. From Klebsiella pneumoniae.
   4368..4489    +  polyA_signal   SV40 poly(A) signal: SV40 polyadenylation signal
   4562..4578    -  protein_bind   lac operator: The lac repressor binds to the lac operator to inhibit transcription in E. coli. This inhibition can be relieved by adding lactose or isopropyl-β-D-thiogalactopyranoside (IPTG). lac repressor encoded by lacI
   4586..4616    -  promoter       lac promoter: promoter for the E. coli lac operon
   4631..4652    -  protein_bind   CAP binding site: CAP binding activates transcription in the presence of cAMP. E. coli catabolite activator protein
   4665..4757    -  CDS            lacI (fragment): lac repressor; lacI; The lac repressor binds to the lac operator to inhibit transcription in E. coli. This inhibition can be relieved by adding lactose or isopropyl-β-D-thiogalactopyranoside (IPTG).
   4940..5528    -  rep_origin     ori: high-copy-number ColE1/pMB1/pBR322/pUC origin of replication
   5699..6559    -  CDS            AmpR: β-lactamase; bla; confers resistance to ampicillin, carbenicillin, and related antibiotics
   6560..6664    -  promoter       AmpR promoter: bla
   6723..6775    -  misc_feature   bom (fragment): basis of mobility region from pBR322
>Addgene plasmid #127495 | pcDNA3.1/NDUFS2 _34-66/myc-His | addgene full sequence | sequence record 250177 | Addgene NGS Result
TGTTGGAGGTCGCTGAGTAGTGCGCGAGCAAAATTTAAGCTACAACAAGGCAAGGCTTGACCGACAATTG
CATGAAGAATCTGCTTAGGGTTAGGCGTTTTGCGCTGCTTCGCGATGTACGGGCCAGATATACGCGTTGA
CATTGATTATTGACTAGTTATTAATAGTAATCAATTACGGGGTCATTAGTTCATAGCCCATATATGGAGT
TCCGCGTTACATAACTTACGGTAAATGGCCCGCCTGGCTGACCGCCCAACGACCCCCGCCCATTGACGTC
AATAATGACGTATGTTCCCATAGTAACGCCAATAGGGACTTTCCATTGACGTCAATGGGTGGAGTATTTA
CGGTAAACTGCCCACTTGGCAGTACATCAAGTGTATCATATGCCAAGTACGCCCCCTATTGACGTCAATG
ACGGTAAATGGCCCGCCTGGCATTATGCCCAGTACATGACCTTATGGGACTTTCCTACTTGGCAGTACAT
CTACGTATTAGTCATCGCTATTACCATGGTGATGCGGTTTTGGCAGTACATCAATGGGCGTGGATAGCGG
TTTGACTCACGGGGATTTCCAAGTCTCCACCCCATTGACGTCAATGGGAGTTTGTTTTGGCACCAAAATC
AACGGGACTTTCCAAAATGTCGTAACAACTCCGCCCCATTGACGCAAATGGGCGGTAGGCGTGTACGGTG
GGAGGTCTATATAAGCAGAGCTCTCTGGCTAACTAGAGAACCCACTGCTTACTGGCTTATCGAAATTAAT
ACGACTCACTATAGGGAGACCCAAGCTGGCTAGCTAAGATGGCGGCGCTGAGGGCTTTGTGCGGCTTCCG
GGGCGTCGCGGCCCAGGTGCTGCGGCCTGGGGCTGGAGTCCGATTGCCGATTCAGCCCAGCAGAGGTAAT
GATGTGGACCCTCCAAAGGACACAATTGTGAAGAACATTACCCTGAACTTTGGGCCCCAACACCCAGCAG
CGCATGGTGTCCTGCGACTAGTGATGGAATTGAGTGGGGAGATGGTGCGGAAGTGTGATCCTCACATCGG
GCTCCTGCACCGAGGCACTGAGAAGCTCATTGAATACAAGACCTATCTTCAGGCCCTTCCATACTTTGAC
CGGCTAGACTATGTGTCCATGATGTGTAACGAACAGGCCTATTCTCTAGCTGTGGAGAAGTTGCTAAACA
TCCGGCCTCCTCCTCGGGCACAGTGGATCCGAGTGCTGTTTGGAGAAATCACACGTTTGTTGAACCACAT
CATGGCTGTGACCACACATGCCCTGGACCTTGGGGCCATGACCCCTTTCTTCTGGCTGTTTGAAGAAAGG
GAGAAGATGTTTGAGTTCTACGAGCGAGTGTCTGGAGCCCGAATGCATGCTGCTTATATCCGGCCAGGAG
GAGTGCACCAGGACCTACCCCTTGGGCTTATGGATGACATTTATCAGTTTTCTAAGAACTTCTCTCTTCG
GCTTGATGAGTTGGAGGAGTTGCTGACCAACAATAGGATCTGGCGAAATCGGACAATTGACATTGGGGTT
GTAACAGCAGAAGAAGCACTTAACTATGGTTTTAGTGGAGTGATGCTTCGGGGCTCAGGCATCCAGTGGG
ACCTGCGGAAGACCCAGCCCTATGATGTTTACGACCAGGTTGAGTTTGATGTTCCTGTTGGTTCTCGAGG
GGACTGCTATGATAGGTACCTGTGCCGGGTGGAGGAGATGCGCCAGTCCCTGAGAATTATCGCACAGTGT
CTAAACAAGATGCCTCCTGGGGAGATCAAGGTTGATGATGCCAAAGTGTCTCCACCTAAGCGAGCAGAGA
TGAAGACTTCCATGGAGTCACTGATTCATCACTTTAAGTTGTATACTGAGGGCTACCAAGTTCCTCCAGG
AGCCACATATACTGCCATTGAGGCTCCCAAGGGAGAGTTTGGGGTGTACCTGGTGTCTGATGGCAGCAGC
CGCCCTTATCGATGCAAGATCAAGGCTCCTGGTTTTGCCCATCTGGCTGGTTTGGACAAGATGTCTAAGG
GACACATGTTGGCAGATGTCGTTGCCATCATAGGTACCCAAGATATTGTATTTGGAGAAGTAGATCGGGC
GGCCGCCACTGTGCTGGATATCTGCAGAATTCCACCACACTGGACTAGTGGATCCGAGCTCGGTACCAAG
CTTGGGCCCGAACAAAAACTCATCTCAGAAGAGGATCTGAATAGCGCCGTCGACCATCATCATCATCATC
ATTGAGTTTAAACGGTCTCCAGCTTAAGTTTAAACCGCTGATCAGCCTCGACTGTGCCTTCTAGTTGCCA
GCCATCTGTTGTTTGCCCCTCCCCCGTGCCTTCCTTGACCCTGGAAGGTGCCACTCCCACTGTCCTTTCC
TAATAAAATGAGGAAATTGCATCGCATTGTCTGAGTAGGTGTCATTCTATTCTGGGGGGTGGGGTGGGGC
AGGACAGCAAGGGGGAGGATTGGGAAGACAATAGCAGGCATGCTGGGGATGCGGTGGGCTCTATGGCTTC
TGAGGCGGAAAGAACCAGCTGGGGCTCTAGGGGGTATCCCC
[124 nt withheld, positions 2562-2685]
C
[91 nt withheld, positions 2687-2777]
A
[49 nt withheld, positions 2779-2827]
CCTTTGACGTTGGAGTCCACGTTCTTT
[37 nt withheld, positions 2855-2891]
ACCCTATCTCGGTCTATTCTTTTGATTTATAAGGGATTTTGCCGATTTCGGCCTATTGGTTAAAAAATGA
GCTGATTTAACAAAAATTTAACGCGAATTAATTCTGTGGAATGTGTGTCAGTTAGGGTGTGGAAAGTCCC
CAGGCTCCCCAGCAGGCAGAAGTATGCAAAGCATGCATCTCAATTAGTCAGCAACCAGGTGTGGAAAGTC
CCCAGGCTCCCCAGCAGGCAGAAGTATGCAAAGCATGCATCTCAATTAGTCAGCAACCATAGTCCCGCCC
CTAACTCCGCCCATCCCGCCCCTAACTCCGCCCAGTTCCGCCCATTCTCCGCCCCATGGCTGACTAATTT
TTTTTATTTATGCAGAGGCCGAGGCCGCCTCTGCCTCTGAGCTATTCCAGAAGTAGTGAGGAGGCTTTTT
TGGAGGCCTAGGCTTTTGCAAAAAGCTCCCGGGAGCTTGTATATCCATTTTCGGATCTGATCAAGAGACA
GGATGAGGATCGTTTCGCATGATTGAACAAGATGGATTGCACGCAGGTTCTCCGGCCGCTTGGGTGGAGA
GGCTATTCGGCTATGACTGGGCACAACAGACAATCGGCTGCTCTGATGCCGCCGTGTTCCGGCTGTCAGC
GCAGGGGCGCCCGGTTCTTTTTGTCAAGACCGACCTGTCCGGTGCCCTGAATGAACTGCAGGACGAGGCA
GCGCGGCTATCGTGGCTGGCCACGACGGGCGTTCCTTGCGCAGCTGTGCTCGACGTTGTCACTGAAGCGG
GAAGGGACTGGCTGCTATTGGGCGAAGTGCCGGGGCAGGATCTCCTGTCATCTCACCTTGCTCCTGCCGA
GAAAGTATCCATCATGGCTGATGCAATGCGGCGGCTGCATACGCTTGATCCGGCTACCTGCCCATTCGAC
CACCAAGCGAAACATCGCATCGAGCGAGCACGTACTCGGATGGAAGCCGGTCTTGTCGATCAGGATGATC
TGGACGAAGAGCATCAGGGGCTCGCGCCAGCCGAACTGTTCGCCAGGCTCAAGGCGCGCATGCCCGACGG
CGAGGATCTCGTCGTGACCCATGGCGATGCCTGCTTGCCGAATATCATGGTGGAAAATGGCCGCTTTTCT
GGATTCATCGACTGTGGCCGGCTGGGTGTGGCGGACCGCTATCAGGACATAGCGTTGGCTACCCGTGATA
TTGCTGAAGAGCTTGGCGGCGAATGGGCTGACCGCTTCCTCGTGCTTTACGGTATCGCCGCTCCCGATTC
GCAGCGCATCGCCTTCTATCGCCTTCTTGACGAGTTCTTCTGAGCGGGACTCTGGGGTTCGAAATGACCG
ACCAAGCGACGCCCAACCTGCCATCACGAGATTTCGATTCCACCGCCGCCTTCTATGAAAGGTTGGGCTT
CGGAATCGTTTTCCGGGACGCCGGCTGGATGATCCTCCAGCGCGGGGATCTCATGCTGGAGTTCTTCGCC
CACCCCAACTTGTTTATTGCAGCTTATAATGGTTACAAATAAAGCAATAGCATCACAAATTTCACAAATA
AAGCATTTTTTTCACTGCATTCTAGTTGTGGTTTGTCCAAACTCATCAATGTATCTTATCATGTCTGTAT
ACCGTCGACCTCTAGCTAGAGCTTGGCGTAATCATGGTCATAGCTGTTTCCTGTGTGAAATTGTTATCCG
CTCACAATTCCACACAACATACGAGCCGGAAGCATAAAGTGTAAAGCCTGGGGTGCCTAATGAGTGAGCT
AACTCACATTAATTGCGTTGCGCTCACTGCCCGCTTTCCAGTCGGGAAACCTGTCGTGCCAGCTGCATTA
ATGAATCGGCCAACGCGCGGGGAGAGGCGGTTTGCGTATTGGGCGCTCTTCCGCTTCCTCGCTCACTGAC
TCGCTGCGCTCGGTCGTTCGGCTGCGGCGAGCGGTATCAGCTCACTCAAAGGCGGTAATACGGTTATCCA
CAGAATCAGGGGATAACGCAGGAAAGAACATGTGAGCAAAAGGCCAGCAAAAGGCCAGGAACCGTAAAAA
GGCCGCGTTGCTGGCGTTTTTCCATAGGCTCCGCCCCCCTGACGAGCATCACAAAAATCGACGCTCAAGT
CAGAGGTGGCGAAACCCGACAGGACTATAAAGATACCAGGCGTTTCCCCCTGGAAGCTCCCTCGTGCGCT
CTCCTGTTCCGACCCTGCCGCTTACCGGATACCTGTCCGCCTTTCTCCCTTCGGGAAGCGTGGCGCTTTC
TCATAGCTCACGCTGTAGGTATCTCAGTTCGGTGTAGGTCGTTCGCTCCAAGCTGGGCTGTGTGCACGAA
CCCCCCGTTCAGCCCGACCGCTGCGCCTTATCCGGTAACTATCGTCTTGAGTCCAACCCGGTAAGACACG
ACTTATCGCCACTGGCAGCAGCCACTGGTAACAGGATTAGCAGAGCGAGGTATGTAGGCGGTGCTACAGA
GTTCTTGAAGTGGTGGCCTAACTACGGCTACACTAGAAGAACAGTATTTGGTATCTGCGCTCTGCTGAAG
CCAGTTACCTTCGGAAAAAGAGTTGGTAGCTCTTGATCCGGCAAACAAACCACCGCTGGTAGCGGTGGTT
TTTTTGTTTGCAAGCAGCAGATTACGCGCAGAAAAAAAGGATCTCAAGAAGATCCTTTGATCTTTTCTAC
GGGGTCTGACGCTCAGTGGAACGAAAACTCACGTTAAGGGATTTTGGTCATGAGATTATCAAAAAGGATC
TTCACCTAGATCCTTTTAAATTAAAAATGAAGTTTTAAATCAATCTAAAGTATATATGAGTAAACTTGGT
CTGACAGTTACCAATGCTTAATCAGTGAGGCACCTATCTCAGCGATCTGTCTATTTCGTTCATCCATAGT
TGCCTGACTCCCCGTCGTGTAGATAACTACGATACGGGAGGGCTTACCATCTGGCCCCAGTGCTGCAATG
ATACCGCGAGACCCACGCTCACCGGCTCCAGATTTATCAGCAATAAACCAGCCAGCCGGAAGGGCCGAGC
GCAGAAGTGGTCCTGCAACTTTATCCGCCTCCATCCAGTCTATTAATTGTTGCCGGGAAGCTAGAGTAAG
TAGTTCGCCAGTTAATAGTTTGCGCAACGTTGTTGCCATTGCTACAGGCATCGTGGTGTCACGCTCGTCG
TTTGGTATGGCTTCATTCAGCTCCGGTTCCCAACGATCAAGGCGAGTTACATGATCCCCCATGTTGTGCA
AAAAAGCGGTTAGCTCCTTCGGTCCTCCGATCGTTGTCAGAAGTAAGTTGGCCGCAGTGTTATCACTCAT
GGTTATGGCAGCACTGCATAATTCTCTTACTGTCATGCCATCCGTAAGATGCTTTTCTGTGACTGGTGAG
TACTCAACCAAGTCATTCTGAGAATAGTGTATGCGGCGACCGAGTTGCTCTTGCCCGGCGTCAATACGGG
ATAATACCGCGCCACATAGCAGAACTTTAAAAGTGCTCATCATTGGAAAACGTTCTTCGGGGCGAAAACT
CTCAAGGATCTTACCGCTGTTGAGATCCAGTTCGATGTAACCCACTCGTGCACCCAACTGATCTTCAGCA
TCTTTTACTTTCACCAGCGTTTCTGGGTGAGCAAAAACAGGAAGGCAAAATGCCGCAAAAAAGGGAATAA
GGGCGACACGGAAATGTTGAATACTCATACTCTTCCTTTTTCAATATTATTGAAGCATTTATCAGGGTTA
TTGTCTCATGAGCGGATACATATTTGAATGTATTTAGAAAAATAAACAAATAGGGGTTCCGCGCACATTT
CCCCGAAAAGTGCCACCTGACGTCGACGGATCGGGAGATCTCCCGATCCCCTATGGTGCACTCTCAGTAC
AATCTGCTCTGATGCCGCATAGTTAAGCCAGTATCTGCTCCCTGCTTGTG
